Addgene plasmid #159956: AAV-Synapsin-mCherry-C1-WPRE
Purpose: untargeted marker
Depositing lab: Michael Courtney. Depositing organization: Turku Bioscience Centre. Publication: Resonance energy transfer sensitises and monitors in situ switching of LOV2-based optogenetic actuators. Li LL, Klein FM, Li Greci L, Popinigis A, Freudenberg F, Courtney MJ. Nat Commun. 2020 Oct 9;11(1):5107. doi: 10.1038/s41467-020-18816-8. PubMed 33037199.
Backbone
  Vector backbone: AAV
  Backbone manufacturer: Addgene plasmid 127862
  Backbone size w/o insert (bp): 4543
  Vector type: Mammalian Expression, AAV
Growth in bacteria
  Bacterial resistance: Ampicillin, 100 μg/mL
  Growth temperature: 37°C
  Growth strain: NEB Stable
  Copy number: High Copy
Gene/Insert
  Gene/Insert name: mCherry-C1
  Species: Synthetic
  Insert size (bp): 750
  Mutation: synthetic
  Promoter: hSyn1
  Cloning method: Restriction Enzyme; 5′ cloning site multiple; modular (not destroyed); 3′ cloning site multiple; modular (unknown if destroyed)
  Sequencing primers: 5′ 3'Syn-fwd; 3′ WPRE-
Resource information
  A portion of this plasmid was derived from a plasmid made by: clontech
Terms and licenses: Academic/Nonprofit Terms; Industry Terms: Not Available to Industry
Depositor comments: Constructs are multipart, modular and generated iteratively.
How to cite: AAV-Synapsin-mCherry-C1-WPRE was a gift from Michael Courtney (Addgene plasmid # 159956 ; http://n2t.net/addgene:159956 ; RRID:Addgene_159956)
