[The description below was written by a language model from this plasmid's Addgene catalogue record and pLannotate feature annotations shown in this document.]
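Description:
AAV-Synapsin-mCherry-C1-WPRE is an adeno-associated virus transfer plasmid for neuron-restricted expression of the red fluorescent protein mCherry in mammalian cells. It is maintained in bacteria as a high-copy plasmid through a ColE1/pUC-type origin and selected with ampicillin via the β-lactamase gene and its own promoter. An f1 phage origin is also present, along with small remnants of pBR322 bom and rop sequences. The sequenced record is about 5.3 kb. The expression cassette is flanked by AAV2 inverted terminal repeats, which are the cis elements needed for replication and packaging of the intervening DNA into AAV particles. The downstream ITR is annotated in full, whereas the upstream one is detected only as two short fragments. That could reflect either the difficulty of sequencing these hairpin repeats or a real partial deletion, and the record does not say which. Recombination-prone repeats of this kind are consistent with the listed use of a stabilising bacterial strain.

Between the ITRs, the human synapsin I promoter drives mCherry, giving expression largely confined to neurons. The "C1" designation and the multiple cloning site immediately following the mCherry coding sequence reflect a Clontech-style layout in which a partner protein can be fused in frame to the C-terminus of the fluorophore, and the depositor describes the series as modular and built iteratively. In this plasmid no partner is inserted, so mCherry is expressed on its own. The woodchuck hepatitis virus posttranscriptional regulatory element downstream boosts transcript stability and expression, and a human growth hormone polyadenylation signal terminates the message. The stated purpose is an untargeted marker, that is, a freely distributed red label. It was deposited with a study of LOV2-based optogenetic actuators monitored by resonance energy transfer.
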