Features (pLannotate 1.2.2; 16 found; start..end, strand, type, name):
     12..39      +  repeat_region  AAV2 ITR (fragment): inverted terminal repeat of adeno-associated virus serotype 2 inverted
     68..95      +  repeat_region  AAV2 ITR (fragment): inverted terminal repeat of adeno-associated virus serotype 2 inverted
    175..622     +  promoter       hSyn promoter: human synapsin I promoter; confers neuron-specific expression (Kügler et al., 2003)
    658..1365    +  CDS            mCherry: mCherry is a basic (constitutively fluorescent) red fluorescent protein published in 2004, derived from Discosoma sp.. It is reported to be a very rapidly-maturing monomer with low acid sensitivity.
   1366..1431    +  misc_feature   MCS: multiple cloning site
   1451..2039    +  misc_feature   WPRE: woodchuck hepatitis virus posttranscriptional regulatory element
   2047..2065    +  misc_feature   MCS (fragment): multiple cloning site
   2069..2545    +  polyA_signal   hGH poly(A) signal: human growth hormone polyadenylation signal
   2585..2725    +  repeat_region  AAV2 ITR: inverted terminal repeat of adeno-associated virus serotype 2 inverted
   2730..2781    -  misc_feature   bom (fragment): basis of mobility region from pBR322
   2800..3255    +  rep_origin     f1 ori (sequence partly withheld): f1 bacteriophage origin of replication; arrow indicates direction of (+) strand synthesis
   3256..3305    -  misc_feature   bom (fragment): basis of mobility region from pBR322
   3407..3442    -  CDS            rop (fragment): Rop protein, which maintains plasmids at low copy number; rop
   3537..3641    +  promoter       AmpR promoter: bla
   3642..4502    +  CDS            AmpR: β-lactamase; bla; confers resistance to ampicillin, carbenicillin, and related antibiotics
   4673..5261    +  rep_origin     ori: high-copy-number ColE1/pMB1/pBR322/pUC origin of replication
>Addgene plasmid #159956 | AAV-Synapsin-mCherry-C1-WPRE | addgene full sequence | sequence record 315094 | Addgene NGS Result
CCTGCAGGCAGCTGCGCGCTCGCTCGCTCACTGAGGCCGCCCGGGCGTCGGGCGACCTTTGGTCGCCCGG
CCTCAGTGAGCGAGCGAGCGCGCAGAGAGGGAGTGGCCAACTCCATCACTAGGGGTTCCTGCGGCCGCAC
GCGTGTGTCTAGACTGCAGAGGGCCCTGCGTATGAGTGCAAGTGGGTTTTAGGACCAGGATGAGGCGGGG
TGGGGGTGCCTACCTGACGACCGACCCCGACCCACTGGACAAGCACCCAACCCCCATTCCCCAAATTGCG
CATCCCCTATCAGAGAGGGGGAGGGGAAACAGGATGCGGCGAGGCGCGTGCGCACTGCCAGCTTCAGCAC
CGCGGACAGTGCCTTCGCCCCCGCCTGGCGGCGCGCGCCACCGCCGCCTCAGCACTGAAGGCGCGCTGAC
GTCACTCGCCGGTCCCCCGCAAACTCCCCTTCCCGGCCACCTTGGTCGCGTCCGCGCCGCCGCCGGCCCA
GCCGGACCGCACCACGCGAGGCGCGAGATAGGGGGGCACGGGCGCGACCATCTGCGCTGCGGCGCCGGCG
ACTCAGCGCTGCCTCAGTCTGCGGTGGGCAGCGGAGGAGTCGTGTCGTGCCTGAGAGCGCAGTCGAGAAG
GTACAGCTAGCGCTACCGGTCGCCACCATGGTGAGCAAGGGCGAGGAGGATAACATGGCCATCATCAAGG
AGTTCATGCGCTTCAAGGTGCACATGGAGGGCTCCGTGAACGGCCACGAGTTCGAGATCGAGGGCGAGGG
CGAGGGCCGCCCCTACGAGGGCACCCAGACCGCCAAGCTGAAGGTGACCAAGGGTGGCCCCCTGCCCTTC
GCCTGGGACATCCTGTCCCCTCAGTTCATGTACGGCTCCAAGGCCTACGTGAAGCACCCCGCCGACATCC
CCGACTACTTGAAGCTGTCCTTCCCCGAGGGCTTCAAGTGGGAGCGCGTGATGAACTTCGAGGACGGCGG
CGTGGTGACCGTGACCCAGGACTCCTCCCTGCAGGACGGCGAGTTCATCTACAAGGTGAAGCTGCGCGGC
ACCAACTTCCCCTCCGACGGCCCCGTAATGCAGAAGAAGACCATGGGCTGGGAGGCCTCCTCCGAGCGGA
TGTACCCCGAGGACGGCGCCCTGAAGGGCGAGATCAAGCAGAGGCTGAAGCTGAAGGACGGCGGCCACTA
CGACGCTGAGGTCAAGACCACCTACAAGGCCAAGAAGCCCGTGCAGCTGCCCGGCGCCTACAACGTCAAC
ATCAAGTTGGACATCACCTCCCACAACGAGGACTACACCATCGTGGAACAGTACGAACGCGCCGAGGGCC
GCCACTCCACCGGCGGCATGGACGAGCTGTACAAGTCCGGACTCAGATCTCGAGCTCAAGCTTCGAATTC
TGCAGTCGACGGTACCGCGGGCCCGGGATCCGCGGCCGCTAGATAACTGAAATCAACCTCTGGATTACAA
AATTTGTGAAAGATTGACTGGTATTCTTAACTATGTTGCTCCTTTTACGCTATGTGGATACGCTGCTTTA
ATGCCTTTGTATCATGCTATTGCTTCCCGTATGGCCTTCATTTTCTCCTCCTTGTATAAATCCTGGTTGC
TGTCTCTTTATGAGGAGTTGTGGCCCGTTGTCAGGCAACGTGGCGTGGTGTGCACTGTGTTTGCTGACGC
AACCCCCACTGGTTGGGGCATTGCCACCACCTGTCAGCTCCTTTCCGGGACTTTCGCTTTCCCCCTCCCT
ATTGCCACGGCGGAACTCATCGCCGCCTGCCTTGCCCGCTGCTGGACAGGGGCTCGGCTGTTGGGCACTG
ACAATTCCGTGGTGTTGTCGGGGAAATCATCGTCCTTTCCTTGGCTGCTCGCCTATGTTGCCACCTGGAT
TCTGCGCGGGACGTCCTTCTGCTACGTCCCTTCGGCCCTCAATCCAGCGGACCTTCCTTCCCGCGGCCTG
CTGCCGGCTCTGCGGCCTCTTCCGCGTCTTCGCCTTCGCCCTCAGACGAGTCGGATCTCCCTTTGGGCCG
CCTCCCCGCATCGATTGTACCGCGGGCCCGGGATCTACGGGTGGCATCCCTGTGACCCCTCCCCAGTGCC
TCTCCTGGCCCTGGAAGTTGCCACTCCAGTGCCCACCAGCCTTGTCCTAATAAAATTAAGTTGCATCATT
TTGTCTGACTAGGTGTCCTTCTATAATATTATGGGGTGGAGGGGGGTGGTATGGAGCAAGGGGCAAGTTG
GGAAGACAACCTGTAGGGCCTGCGGGGTCTATTGGGAACCAAGCTGGAGTGCAGTGGCACAATCTTGGCT
CACTGCAATCTCCGCCTCCTGGGTTCAAGCGATTCTCCTGCCTCAGCCTCCCGAGTTGTTGGGATTCCAG
GCATGCATGACCAGGCTCAGCTAATTTTTGTTTTTTTGGTAGAGACGGGGTTTCACCATATTGGCCAGGC
TGGTCTCCAACTCCTAATCTCAGGTGATCTACCCACCTTGGCCTCCCAAATTGCTGGGATTACAGGCGTG
AACCACTGCTCCCTTCCCTGTCCTTCTGATTTTGTAGGTAACCACGTGCGGACCGAGCGGCCGCAGGAAC
CCCTAGTGATGGAGTTGGCCACTCCCTCTCTGCGCGCTCGCTCGCTCACTGAGGCCGGGCGACCAAAGGT
CGCCCGACGCCCGGGCTTTGCCCGGGCGGCCTCAGTGAGCGAGCGAGCGCGCAGCTGCCTGCAGGGGCGC
CTGATGCGGTATTTTCTCCTTACGCATCTGTGCGGTATTTCACACCGCATA
[95 nt withheld, positions 2782-2876]
T
[46 nt withheld, positions 2878-2923]
C
[141 nt withheld, positions 2925-3065]
CCTTTGACGTTGGAGTCCACGTTCTTT
[37 nt withheld, positions 3093-3129]
ACTCTATCTCGGGCTATTCTTTTGATTTATAAGGGATTTTGCCGATTTCGGTCTATTGGTTAAAAAATGA
GCTGATTTAACAAAAATTTAACGCGAATTTTAACAAAATATTAACGTTTACAATTTTATGGTGCACTCTC
AGTACAATCTGCTCTGATGCCGCATAGTTAAGCCAGCCCCGACACCCGCCAACACCCGCTGACGCGCCCT
GACGGGCTTGTCTGCTCCCGGCATCCGCTTACAGACAAGCTGTGACCGTCTCCGGGAGCTGCATGTGTCA
GAGGTTTTCACCGTCATCACCGAAACGCGCGAGACGAAAGGGCCTCGTGATACGCCTATTTTTATAGGTT
AATGTCATGATAATAATGGTTTCTTAGACGTCAGGTGGCACTTTTCGGGGAAATGTGCGCGGAACCCCTA
TTTGTTTATTTTTCTAAATACATTCAAATATGTATCCGCTCATGAGACAATAACCCTGATAAATGCTTCA
ATAATATTGAAAAAGGAAGAGTATGAGTATTCAACATTTCCGTGTCGCCCTTATTCCCTTTTTTGCGGCA
TTTTGCCTTCCTGTTTTTGCTCACCCAGAAACGCTGGTGAAAGTAAAAGATGCTGAAGATCAGTTGGGTG
CACGAGTGGGTTACATCGAACTGGATCTCAACAGCGGTAAGATCCTTGAGAGTTTTCGCCCCGAAGAACG
TTTTCCAATGATGAGCACTTTTAAAGTTCTGCTATGTGGCGCGGTATTATCCCGTATTGACGCCGGGCAA
GAGCAACTCGGTCGCCGCATACACTATTCTCAGAATGACTTGGTTGAGTACTCACCAGTCACAGAAAAGC
ATCTTACGGATGGCATGACAGTAAGAGAATTATGCAGTGCTGCCATAACCATGAGTGATAACACTGCGGC
CAACTTACTTCTGACAACGATCGGAGGACCGAAGGAGCTAACCGCTTTTTTGCACAACATGGGGGATCAT
GTAACTCGCCTTGATCGTTGGGAACCGGAGCTGAATGAAGCCATACCAAACGACGAGCGTGACACCACGA
TGCCTGTAGCAATGGCAACAACGTTGCGCAAACTATTAACTGGCGAACTACTTACTCTAGCTTCCCGGCA
ACAATTAATAGACTGGATGGAGGCGGATAAAGTTGCAGGACCACTTCTGCGCTCGGCCCTTCCGGCTGGC
TGGTTTATTGCTGATAAATCTGGAGCCGGTGAGCGTGGGTCTCGCGGTATCATTGCAGCACTGGGGCCAG
ATGGTAAGCCCTCCCGTATCGTAGTTATCTACACGACGGGGAGTCAGGCAACTATGGATGAACGAAATAG
ACAGATCGCTGAGATAGGTGCCTCACTGATTAAGCATTGGTAACTGTCAGACCAAGTTTACTCATATATA
CTTTAGATTGATTTAAAACTTCATTTTTAATTTAAAAGGATCTAGGTGAAGATCCTTTTTGATAATCTCA
TGACCAAAATCCCTTAACGTGAGTTTTCGTTCCACTGAGCGTCAGACCCCGTAGAAAAGATCAAAGGATC
TTCTTGAGATCCTTTTTTTCTGCGCGTAATCTGCTGCTTGCAAACAAAAAAACCACCGCTACCAGCGGTG
GTTTGTTTGCCGGATCAAGAGCTACCAACTCTTTTTCCGAAGGTAACTGGCTTCAGCAGAGCGCAGATAC
CAAATACTGTTCTTCTAGTGTAGCCGTAGTTAGGCCACCACTTCAAGAACTCTGTAGCACCGCCTACATA
CCTCGCTCTGCTAATCCTGTTACCAGTGGCTGCTGCCAGTGGCGATAAGTCGTGTCTTACCGGGTTGGAC
TCAAGACGATAGTTACCGGATAAGGCGCAGCGGTCGGGCTGAACGGGGGGTTCGTGCACACAGCCCAGCT
TGGAGCGAACGACCTACACCGAACTGAGATACCTACAGCGTGAGCTATGAGAAAGCGCCACGCTTCCCGA
AGGGAGAAAGGCGGACAGGTATCCGGTAAGCGGCAGGGTCGGAACAGGAGAGCGCACGAGGGAGCTTCCA
GGGGGAAACGCCTGGTATCTTTATAGTCCTGTCGGGTTTCGCCACCTCTGACTTGAGCGTCGATTTTTGT
GATGCTCGTCAGGGGGGCGGAGCCTATGGAAAAACGCCAGCAACGCGGCCTTTTTACGGTTCCTGGCCTT
TTGCTGGCCTTTTGCTCACATGT
